Addgene plasmid #42994: I-ACTT
Depositing lab: Chad Cowan & Kiran Musunuru. Depositing organization: Harvard University. Publication: A TALEN Genome-Editing System for Generating Human Stem Cell-Based Disease Models. Ding Q, Lee YK, Schaefer EA, Peters DT, Veres A, Kim K, Kuperwasser N, Motola DL, Meissner TB, Hendriks WT, Trevisan M, Gupta RM, Moisan A, Banks E, Friesen M, Schinzel RT, Xia F, Tang A, Xia Y, Figueroa E, Wann A, Ahfeldt T, Daheron L, Zhang F, Rubin LL, Peng LF, Chung RT, Musunuru K, Cowan CA. Cell Stem Cell. 2012 Dec 12. pii: S1934-5909(12)00645-5. doi: 10.1016/j.stem.2012.11.011. PubMed 23246482.
Backbone
  Vector backbone: pCRII-TOPO
  Backbone manufacturer: Invitrogen
  Backbone size w/o insert (bp): 3973
  Vector type: Bacterial Cloning
Growth in bacteria
  Bacterial resistance: Ampicillin and Kanamycin, 100 & 50 μg/mL
  Growth temperature: 37°C
  Growth strain: Top10
  Copy number: High Copy
Gene/Insert
  Gene/Insert name: I-ACTT
  Species: Synthetic
  Insert size (bp): 424
  Cloning method: TOPO Cloning
  Sequencing primers: 5′ T7; 3′ M13-rev
Terms and licenses: Academic/Nonprofit Terms; Industry Terms: Not Available to Industry
How to cite: I-ACTT was a gift from Chad Cowan & Kiran Musunuru (Addgene plasmid # 42994 ; http://n2t.net/addgene:42994 ; RRID:Addgene_42994)
