[The description below was written by a language model from this plasmid's Addgene catalogue record.]
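Description:
I-ACTT is a bacterial cloning plasmid built on the commercial pCRII-TOPO backbone (about 4 kb without insert), into which a 424 bp synthetic insert was placed by TOPO cloning. It is a high-copy plasmid propagated in E. coli and carries both ampicillin and kanamycin resistance, so either or both antibiotics can be used for selection. The recorded sequencing primers, T7 on the 5′ side and M13 reverse on the 3′ side, correspond to the standard priming sites flanking the TOPO cloning site of this backbone. No feature table accompanies the record, so origins of replication and other backbone elements are not itemised here. There is no indication of any eukaryotic promoter or expression cassette; the plasmid appears to serve purely as a storage and source vector for its insert.

The catalogue entry does not describe the insert beyond its name, synthetic origin and size. The associated publication concerns a TALEN genome-editing system for generating human stem cell-based disease models, which places the construct in the context of a TALEN assembly toolkit. The name suggests, though the record does not confirm it, that the insert is a pre-assembled block of TAL effector repeats recognising the four-base sequence ACTT, with the "I" prefix perhaps marking its position in an ordered assembly. A size of 424 bp would be roughly consistent with four repeat units of about 34 amino acids each. On that reading, the plasmid would be one member of a library of multimer modules that are excised or amplified and joined in order to build custom TALE DNA-binding arrays, which are then fused to a nuclease domain in a separate expression vector.
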