>Addgene plasmid #42994 | I-ACTT | depositor partial sequence | sequence record 58259 | I-ACTT sequence 424 bps
CGTCTCCTGACCCCAGAGCAGGTCGTGGCAATCGCCTCCAACATTGGCGGGAAACAGGCACTCGAGACTG
TCCAGCGCCTGCTTCCCGTGCTGTGCCAAGCGCACGGACTCACCCCAGAGCAGGTCGTGGCGATCGCAAG
CCACGACGGAGGAAAGCAAGCCTTGGAAACAGTACAGAGGCTGTTGCCTGTGCTGTGCCAAGCGCACGGC
CTCACCCCAGAGCAGGTCGTGGCCATTGCCTCGAATGGAGGGGGCAAACAGGCGTTGGAAACCGTACAAC
GATTGCTGCCGGTGCTGTGCCAAGCGCACGGATTAACCCCAGAGCAGGTCGTGGCCATTGCCTCGAATGG
AGGGGGCAAACAGGCGTTGGAAACCGTACAACGATTGCTGCCGGTGCTGTGCCAAGCGCACGGCTTAAGA
GACG
