>Addgene plasmid #42994 | I-ACTT | addgene partial sequence | sequence record 59972 | M13-F20 5'-TGTAAAACGACGGCCAGT-3'
CTATAGGGCGAATTGGGCCCTCTAGATGCATGCTCGAGCGGCCGCCAGTGTGATGGATATCTGCAGAATT
CGCCCTTATATAGATGCCGTCCTAGCGCGTCTCCTGACCCCAGAGCAGGTCGTGGCAATCGCCTCCAACA
TTGGCGGGAAACAGGCACTCGAGACTGTCCAGCGCCTGCTTCCCGTGCTGTGCCAAGCGCACGGACTCAC
CCCAGAGCAGGTCGTGGCGATCGCAAGCCACGACGGAGGAAAGCAAGCCTTGGAAACAGTACAGAGGCTG
TTGCCTGTGCTGTGCCAAGCGCACGGCCTCACCCCAGAGCAGGTCGTGGCCATTGCCTCGAATGGAGGGG
GCAAACAGGCGTTGGAAACCGTACAACGATTGCTGCCGGTGCTGTGCCAAGCGCACGGATTAACCCCAGA
GCAGGTCGTGGCCATTGCCTCGAATGGAGGGGGCAAACAGGCGTTGGAAACCGTACAACGATTGCTGCCG
GTGCTGTGCCAAGCGCACGGCTTAAGAGACGTGGGCACAGGAAAGATACTTAAGGGCGAATTCCAGCACA
CTGGCGGCCGTTACTAGTGGATCCGAGCTCGGTACCAAGCTTGGCGTAATCATGGTCATAGCTGTTTCCT
GTGTGAAATTGTTATCCGCTCACAATTCCACACAACATACGAGCCGGAAGCATAAAGTGTAAAGCCTGGG
GTGCCTAATGAGTGAGCTAACTCACATTAATTGCGTTGCGCTCACTGCCCGCTTTCCAGTCGGGAAACCT
GTCGTGCCAGCTGCATTAATGAATCGGCCAACGCGCGGGGAGAGGCGGTTTGCGTATTGGGCGCTCTTCC
GCTTCCTCGCTCACTGACTCGCTGCGCTCGGTCGTTCGGCTGCGGCGAGCGG
